Addgene plasmid #245236: pEF myc-SHP2(Q510L)
Purpose: Mammalian expression of myc-tagged full-length SHP2
Depositing lab: Neel Shah. Depositing organization: Columbia University. Publication: Multiplexed single-cell transcriptomics reveals diverse phenotypic outcomes for pathogenic SHP2 variants. van Vlimmeren AE, Giglio RM, Jiang Z, Lee M, McFaline-Figueroa JL, Shah NH. bioRxiv [Preprint]. 2025 Jul 2:2025.06.30.662374. doi: 10.1101/2025.06.30.662374. PubMed 40631144.
Backbone
  Vector backbone: pEF
  Vector type: Mammalian Expression
Growth in bacteria
  Bacterial resistance: Ampicillin, 100 μg/mL
  Growth temperature: 37°C
  Growth strain: DH5alpha
  Copy number: High Copy
Gene/Insert
  Gene/Insert name: SHP2 full-length
  Species: H. sapiens (human)
  Mutation: Q510L
  Tag / fusion protein: myc (N terminal on insert)
  Cloning method: Gibson Cloning
Terms and licenses: Academic/Nonprofit Terms; Industry Terms: Not Available to Industry
How to cite: pEF myc-SHP2(Q510L) was a gift from Neel Shah (Addgene plasmid # 245236 ; http://n2t.net/addgene:245236 ; RRID:Addgene_245236)
