[The description below was written by a language model from this plasmid's Addgene catalogue record and pLannotate feature annotations shown in this document.]
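Description:
pEF myc-SHP2(Q510L) is a 7,568 bp mammalian expression plasmid built on a pEF backbone. It produces full-length human SHP2, the non-receptor protein tyrosine phosphatase encoded by PTPN11, carrying the Q510L substitution. It is maintained in E. coli at high copy from a ColE1/pUC-type origin and selected with ampicillin through the bla gene and its native promoter. An f1 origin is also present, which in principle allows single-stranded DNA production.

The PTPN11 coding sequence lies downstream of the human EF-1α promoter, a strong constitutive promoter that stays active in many mammalian cell types, and is terminated by the bovine growth hormone polyadenylation signal. A T7 promoter sits between the EF-1α promoter and the insert and could serve for in vitro transcription or as a sequencing primer site. The catalogue entry lists an N-terminal myc epitope tag for antibody detection or immunoprecipitation. This tag is not annotated separately in the feature table, though there is unannotated sequence upstream of the PTPN11 feature where it would be expected. A second cassette places the blasticidin S deaminase gene under tandem SV40 early and EM7 promoters with an SV40 poly(A) signal, giving blasticidin selection in mammalian cells and, through EM7, potentially in bacteria. Several short annotated fragments (bleomycin-resistance sequences, lacI, small t antigen, CMV enhancer) appear to be backbone remnants or spurious matches rather than functional parts.

The insert was introduced by Gibson assembly. The associated study uses multiplexed single-cell transcriptomics to compare the phenotypic consequences of pathogenic SHP2 variants, and this plasmid provides the Q510L variant for expression in mammalian cells.
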