Features (pLannotate 1.2.2; 22 found; start..end, strand, type, name):
     28..80      -  misc_feature   bom (fragment): basis of mobility region from pBR322
    235..253     +  enhancer       CMV enhancer (fragment): human cytomegalovirus immediate early enhancer
    278..344     +  CDS            small t antigen (fragment): SV40 (simian virus 40) small t antigen
    351..1529    +  promoter       EF-1α promoter: strong constitutive promoter for human elongation factor EF-1α
   1546..1564    +  promoter       T7 promoter: promoter for bacteriophage T7 RNA polymerase
   1734..3512    +  CDS            PTPN11: PTN11_HUMAN - Also known as PTP2C, SHPTP2. Experimental evidence at protein level: Swiss-Prot protein existence level 1. Acts downstream of various receptor and cytoplasmic protein tyrosine kinases to participate in the signal transduction from the cell surface to the nucleus (PubMed:10655584, PubMed:18559669, PubMed:18829466, PubMed:26742426, PubMed:28074573). Positively regulates MAPK signal transduction pathway (PubMed:28074573). Dephosphorylates GAB1, ARHGAP35 and EGFR (PubMed:28074573). Dephosphorylates ROCK2 at 'Tyr-722' resulting in stimulation of its RhoA binding activity (PubMed:18559
   3541..3765    +  polyA_signal   bGH poly(A) signal: bovine growth hormone polyadenylation signal
   3769..3790    +  promoter       SV40 promoter (fragment): SV40 enhancer and early promoter
   3811..4239    +  rep_origin     f1 ori (sequence partly withheld): f1 bacteriophage origin of replication; arrow indicates direction of (+) strand synthesis
   4253..4582    +  promoter       SV40 promoter: SV40 enhancer and early promoter
   4630..4677    +  promoter       EM7 promoter: synthetic bacterial promoter&nbsp
   4696..5094    +  CDS            BSD: blasticidin S deaminase; Aspergillus terreus BSD; confers resistance to blasticidin
   5095..5122    +  CDS            BleoR (fragment): antibiotic-binding protein; Sh ble from Streptoalloteichus hindustanus; confers resistance to bleomycin, phleomycin, and Zeocin™
   5132..5257    +  CDS            ble (fragment): BLE_KLEPN - Experimental evidence at protein level: Swiss-Prot protein existence level 1. Binding protein with a strong affinity to the bleomycin family of antibiotics. Binds to CL990; an antimitotic-antibiotic compound. From Klebsiella pneumoniae.
   5252..5373    +  polyA_signal   SV40 poly(A) signal: SV40 polyadenylation signal
   5446..5462    -  protein_bind   lac operator: The lac repressor binds to the lac operator to inhibit transcription in E. coli. This inhibition can be relieved by adding lactose or isopropyl-β-D-thiogalactopyranoside (IPTG). lac repressor encoded by lacI
   5470..5500    -  promoter       lac promoter: promoter for the E. coli lac operon
   5515..5536    -  protein_bind   CAP binding site: CAP binding activates transcription in the presence of cAMP. E. coli catabolite activator protein
   5549..5641    -  CDS            lacI (fragment): lac repressor; lacI; The lac repressor binds to the lac operator to inhibit transcription in E. coli. This inhibition can be relieved by adding lactose or isopropyl-β-D-thiogalactopyranoside (IPTG).
   5813..6401    -  rep_origin     ori: high-copy-number ColE1/pMB1/pBR322/pUC origin of replication
   6572..7432    -  CDS            AmpR: β-lactamase; bla; confers resistance to ampicillin, carbenicillin, and related antibiotics
   7433..7537    -  promoter       AmpR promoter: bla
>Addgene plasmid #245236 | pEF myc-SHP2(Q510L) | addgene full sequence | sequence record 488345 | Addgene NGS Result
GACGGATCGGGAGATCTCCCGATCCCCTATGGTGCACTCTCAGTACAATCTGCTCTGATGCCGCATAGTT
AAGCCAGTATCTGCTCCCTGCTTGTGTGTTGGAGGTCGCTGAGTAGTGCGCGAGCAAAATTTAAGCTACA
ACAAGGCAAGGCTTGACCGACAATTGCATGAAGAATCTGCTTAGGGTTAGGCGTTTTGCGCTGCTTCGCG
ATGTACGGGCCAGATATACGCGTTGACATTGATTATTGACTAGGCTTTTGCAAAAAGCTTTGCAAAGATG
GATAAAGTTTTAAACAGAGAGGAATCTTTGCAGCTAATGGACCTTCTAGGTCTTGAAAGGAGTGGGAATT
GGCTCCGGTGCCCGTCAGTGGGCAGAGCGCACATCGCCCACAGTCCCCGAGAAGTTGGGGGGAGGGGTCG
GCAATTGAACCGGTGCCTAGAGAAGGTGGCGCGGGGTAAACTGGGAAAGTGATGTCGTGTACTGGCTCCG
CCTTTTTCCCGAGGGTGGGGGAGAACCGTATATAAGTGCAGTAGTCGCCGTGAACGTTCTTTTTCGCAAC
GGGTTTGCCGCCAGAACACAGGTAAGTGCCGTGTGTGGTTCCCGCGGGCCTGGCCTCTTTACGGGTTATG
GCCCTTGCGTGCCTTGAATTACTTCCACCTGGCTGCAGTACGTGATTCTTGATCCCGAGCTTCGGGTTGG
AAGTGGGTGGGAGAGTTCGAGGCCTTGCGCTTAAGGAGCCCCTTCGCCTCGTGCTTGAGTTGAGGCCTGG
CCTGGGCGCTGGGGCCGCCGCGTGCGAATCTGGTGGCACCTTCGCGCCTGTCTCGCTGCTTTCGATAAGT
CTCTAGCCATTTAAAATTTTTGATGACCTGCTGCGACGCTTTTTTTCTGGCAAGATAGTCTTGTAAATGC
GGGCCAAGATCTGCACACTGGTATTTCGGTTTTTGGGGCCGCGGGCGGCGACGGGGCCCGTGCGTCCCAG
CGCACATGTTCGGCGAGGCGGGGCCTGCGAGCGCGGCCACCGAGAATCGGACGGGGGTAGTCTCAAGCTG
GCCGGCCTGCTCTGGTGCCTGGCCTCGCGCCGCCGTGTATCGCCCCGCCCTGGGCGGCAAGGCTGGCCCG
GTCGGCACCAGTTGCGTGAGCGGAAAGATGGCCGCTTCCCGGCCCTGCTGCAGGGAGCTCAAAATGGAGG
ACGCGGCGCTCGGGAGAGCGGGCGGGTGAGTCACCCACACAAAGGAAAAGGGCCTTTCCGTCCTCAGCCG
TCGCTTCATGTGACTCCACGGAGTACCGGGCGCCGTCCAGGCACCTCGATTAGTTCTCGAGCTTTTGGAG
TACGTCGTCTTTAGGTTGGGGGGAGGGGTTTTATGCGATGGAGTTTCCCCACACTGAGTGGGTGGAGACT
GAAGTTAGGCCAGCTTGGCACTTGATGTAATTCTCCTTGGAATTTGCCCTTTTTGAGTTTGGATCTTGGT
TCATTCTCAAGCCTCAGACAGTGGTTCAAAGTTTTTTTCTTCCATTTCAGGTGTCGTGAGGAATTAGCTT
GGTACTAATACGACTCACTATAGGGAGACCCAAGCTGGCTAGGTAAGCTTGGTACCGAGCTCGGATCCAC
TAGTCCAGTGTGGTGGAATTCTGCAGATATCCAGCACAGTGGCGGCCGCTCGAGTCTAGAGGGCCCTTCA
CCATGGAACAAAAACTCATCTCAGAAGAGGATCTGGGAGGGCAGTCTGGGCAGATGACATCGCGGAGATG
GTTTCACCCAAATATCACTGGTGTGGAGGCAGAAAACCTACTGTTGACAAGAGGAGTTGATGGCAGTTTT
TTGGCAAGGCCTAGTAAAAGTAACCCTGGAGACTTCACACTTTCCGTTAGAAGAAATGGAGCTGTCACCC
ACATCAAGATTCAGAACACTGGTGATTACTATGACCTGTATGGAGGGGAGAAATTTGCCACTTTGGCTGA
GTTGGTCCAGTATTACATGGAACATCACGGGCAATTAAAAGAGAAGAATGGAGATGTCATTGAGCTTAAA
TATCCTCTGAACTGTGCAGATCCTACCTCTGAAAGGTGGTTTCATGGACATCTCTCTGGGAAAGAAGCAG
AGAAATTATTAACTGAAAAAGGAAAACATGGTAGTTTTCTTGTACGAGAGAGCCAGAGCCACCCTGGAGA
TTTTGTTCTTTCTGTGCGCACTGGTGATGACAAAGGGGAGAGCAATGACGGCAAGTCTAAAGTGACCCAT
GTTATGATTCGCTGTCAGGAACTGAAATACGACGTTGGTGGAGGAGAACGGTTTGATTCTTTGACAGATC
TTGTGGAACATTATAAGAAGAATCCTATGGTGGAAACATTGGGTACAGTACTACAACTCAAGCAGCCCCT
TAACACGACTCGTATAAATGCTGCTGAAATAGAAAGCAGAGTTCGAGAACTAAGCAAATTAGCTGAGACC
ACAGATAAAGTCAAACAAGGCTTTTGGGAAGAATTTGAGACACTACAACAACAGGAGTGCAAACTTCTCT
ACAGCCGAAAAGAGGGTCAAAGGCAAGAAAACAAAAACAAAAATAGATATAAAAACATCCTGCCCTTTGA
TCATACCAGGGTTGTCCTACACGATGGTGATCCCAATGAGCCTGTTTCAGATTACATCAATGCAAATATC
ATCATGCCTGAATTTGAAACCAAGTGCAACAATTCAAAGCCCAAAAAGAGTTACATTGCCACACAAGGCT
GCCTGCAAAACACGGTGAATGACTTTTGGCGGATGGTGTTCCAAGAAAACTCCCGAGTGATTGTCATGAC
AACGAAAGAAGTGGAGAGAGGAAAGAGTAAATGTGTCAAATACTGGCCTGATGAGTATGCTCTAAAAGAA
TATGGCGTCATGCGTGTTAGGAACGTCAAAGAAAGCGCCGCTCATGACTATACGCTAAGAGAACTTAAAC
TTTCAAAGGTTGGACAAGGGAATACGGAGAGAACGGTCTGGCAATACCACTTTCGGACCTGGCCGGACCA
CGGCGTGCCCAGCGACCCTGGGGGCGTGCTGGACTTCCTGGAGGAGGTGCACCATAAGCAGGAGAGCATC
ATGGATGCAGGGCCGGTCGTGGTGCACTGCAGTGCTGGAATTGGCCGGACAGGGACGTTCATTGTGATTG
ATATTCTTATTGACATCATCAGAGAGAAAGGTGTTGACTGCGATATTGACGTTCCCAAAACCATCCAGAT
GGTGCGGTCTCAGAGGTCAGGGATGGTCCAGACAGAAGCACTGTACCGATTTATCTATATGGCGGTCCAG
CATTATATTGAAACACTACAGCGCAGGATTGAAGAAGAGCAGAAAAGCAAGAGGAAAGGGCACGAATATA
CAAATATTAAGTATTCTCTAGCGGACCAGACGAGTGGAGATCAGAGCCCTCTCCCGCCTTGTACTCCAAC
GCCACCCTGTGCAGAAATGAGAGAAGACAGTGCTAGAGTCTATGAAAACGTGGGCCTGATGCAACAGCAG
AAAAGTTTCAGATAGGTTTAAACCCGCTGATCAGCCTCGACTGTGCCTTCTAGTTGCCAGCCATCTGTTG
TTTGCCCCTCCCCCGTGCCTTCCTTGACCCTGGAAGGTGCCACTCCCACTGTCCTTTCCTAATAAAATGA
GGAAATTGCATCGCATTGTCTGAGTAGGTGTCATTCTATTCTGGGGGGTGGGGTGGGGCAGGACAGCAAG
GGGGAGGATTGGGAAGACAATAGCAGGCATGCTGGGGATGCGGTGGGCTCTATGGCTTCTGAGGCGGAAA
GAACCAGCTGGGGCTCTAGGGGGTATCCCC
[124 nt withheld, positions 3811-3934]
C
[91 nt withheld, positions 3936-4026]
A
[49 nt withheld, positions 4028-4076]
CCTTTGACGTTGGAGTCCACGTTCTTT
[37 nt withheld, positions 4104-4140]
ACCCTATCTCGGTCTATTCTTTTGATTTATAAGGGATTTTGCCGATTTCGGCCTATTGGTTAAAAAATGA
GCTGATTTAACAAAAATTTAACGCGAATTAATTCTGTGGAATGTGTGTCAGTTAGGGTGTGGAAAGTCCC
CAGGCTCCCCAGCAGGCAGAAGTATGCAAAGCATGCATCTCAATTAGTCAGCAACCAGGTGTGGAAAGTC
CCCAGGCTCCCCAGCAGGCAGAAGTATGCAAAGCATGCATCTCAATTAGTCAGCAACCATAGTCCCGCCC
CTAACTCCGCCCATCCCGCCCCTAACTCCGCCCAGTTCCGCCCATTCTCCGCCCCATGGCTGACTAATTT
TTTTTATTTATGCAGAGGCCGAGGCCGCCTCTGCCTCTGAGCTATTCCAGAAGTAGTGAGGAGGCTTTTT
TGGAGGCCTAGGCTTTTGCAAAAAGCTCCCGGGAGCTTGTATATCCATTTTCGGATCTGATCAGCACGTG
TTGACAATTAATCATCGGCATAGTATATCGGCATAGTATAATACGACAAGGTGAGGAACTAAACCATGGC
CAAGCCTTTGTCTCAAGAAGAATCCACCCTCATTGAAAGAGCAACGGCTACAATCAACAGCATCCCCATC
TCTGAAGACTACAGCGTCGCCAGCGCAGCTCTCTCTAGCGACGGCCGCATCTTCACTGGTGTCAATGTAT
ATCATTTTACTGGGGGACCTTGTGCAGAACTCGTGGTGCTGGGCACTGCTGCTGCTGCGGCAGCTGGCAA
CCTGACTTGTATCGTCGCGATCGGAAATGAGAACAGGGGCATCTTGAGCCCCTGCGGACGGTGCCGACAG
GTGCTTCTCGATCTGCATCCTGGGATCAAAGCCATAGTGAAGGACAGTGATGGACAGCCGACGGCAGTTG
GGATTCGTGAATTGCTGCCCTCTGGTTATGTGTGGGAGGGCTAAGCACTTCGTGGCCGAGGAGCAGGACT
GACACGTGCTACGAGATTTCGATTCCACCGCCGCCTTCTATGAAAGGTTGGGCTTCGGAATCGTTTTCCG
GGACGCCGGCTGGATGATCCTCCAGCGCGGGGATCTCATGCTGGAGTTCTTCGCCCACCCCAACTTGTTT
ATTGCAGCTTATAATGGTTACAAATAAAGCAATAGCATCACAAATTTCACAAATAAAGCATTTTTTTCAC
TGCATTCTAGTTGTGGTTTGTCCAAACTCATCAATGTATCTTATCATGTCTGTATACCGTCGACCTCTAG
CTAGAGCTTGGCGTAATCATGGTCATAGCTGTTTCCTGTGTGAAATTGTTATCCGCTCACAATTCCACAC
AACATACGAGCCGGAAGCATAAAGTGTAAAGCCTGGGGTGCCTAATGAGTGAGCTAACTCACATTAATTG
CGTTGCGCTCACTGCCCGCTTTCCAGTCGGGAAACCTGTCGTGCCAGCTGCATTAATGAATCGGCCAACG
CGCGGGGAGAGGCGGTTTGCGTATTGGGCGCTCTTCCGCTTCCTCGCTCACTGACTCGCTGCGCTCGGTC
GTTCGGCTGCGGCGAGCGGTATCAGCTCACTCAAAGGCGGTAATACGGTTATCCACAGAATCAGGGGATA
ACGCAGGAAAGAACATGTGAGCAAAAGGCCAGGAACCGTAAAAAGGCCGCGTTGCTGGCGTTTTTCCATA
GGCTCCGCCCCCCTGACGAGCATCACAAAAATCGACGCTCAAGTCAGAGGTGGCGAAACCCGACAGGACT
ATAAAGATACCAGGCGTTTCCCCCTGGAAGCTCCCTCGTGCGCTCTCCTGTTCCGACCCTGCCGCTTACC
GGATACCTGTCCGCCTTTCTCCCTTCGGGAAGCGTGGCGCTTTCTCATAGCTCACGCTGTAGGTATCTCA
GTTCGGTGTAGGTCGTTCGCTCCAAGCTGGGCTGTGTGCACGAACCCCCCGTTCAGCCCGACCGCTGCGC
CTTATCCGGTAACTATCGTCTTGAGTCCAACCCGGTAAGACACGACTTATCGCCACTGGCAGCAGCCACT
GGTAACAGGATTAGCAGAGCGAGGTATGTAGGCGGTGCTACAGAGTTCTTGAAGTGGTGGCCTAACTACG
GCTACACTAGAAGAACAGTATTTGGTATCTGCGCTCTGCTGAAGCCAGTTACCTTCGGAAAAAGAGTTGG
TAGCTCTTGATCCGGCAAACAAACCACCGCTGGTAGCGGTGGTTTTTTTGTTTGCAAGCAGCAGATTACG
CGCAGAAAAAAAGGATCTCAAGAAGATCCTTTGATCTTTTCTACGGGGTCTGACGCTCAGTGGAACGAAA
ACTCACGTTAAGGGATTTTGGTCATGAGATTATCAAAAAGGATCTTCACCTAGATCCTTTTAAATTAAAA
ATGAAGTTTTAAATCAATCTAAAGTATATATGAGTAAACTTGGTCTGACAGTTACCAATGCTTAATCAGT
GAGGCACCTATCTCAGCGATCTGTCTATTTCGTTCATCCATAGTTGCCTGACTCCCCGTCGTGTAGATAA
CTACGATACGGGAGGGCTTACCATCTGGCCCCAGTGCTGCAATGATACCGCGAGACCCACGCTCACCGGC
TCCAGATTTATCAGCAATAAACCAGCCAGCCGGAAGGGCCGAGCGCAGAAGTGGTCCTGCAACTTTATCC
GCCTCCATCCAGTCTATTAATTGTTGCCGGGAAGCTAGAGTAAGTAGTTCGCCAGTTAATAGTTTGCGCA
ACGTTGTTGCCATTGCTACAGGCATCGTGGTGTCACGCTCGTCGTTTGGTATGGCTTCATTCAGCTCCGG
TTCCCAACGATCAAGGCGAGTTACATGATCCCCCATGTTGTGCAAAAAAGCGGTTAGCTCCTTCGGTCCT
CCGATCGTTGTCAGAAGTAAGTTGGCCGCAGTGTTATCACTCATGGTTATGGCAGCACTGCATAATTCTC
TTACTGTCATGCCATCCGTAAGATGCTTTTCTGTGACTGGTGAGTACTCAACCAAGTCATTCTGAGAATA
GTGTATGCGGCGACCGAGTTGCTCTTGCCCGGCGTCAATACGGGATAATACCGCGCCACATAGCAGAACT
TTAAAAGTGCTCATCATTGGAAAACGTTCTTCGGGGCGAAAACTCTCAAGGATCTTACCGCTGTTGAGAT
CCAGTTCGATGTAACCCACTCGTGCACCCAACTGATCTTCAGCATCTTTTACTTTCACCAGCGTTTCTGG
GTGAGCAAAAACAGGAAGGCAAAATGCCGCAAAAAAGGGAATAAGGGCGACACGGAAATGTTGAATACTC
ATACTCTTCCTTTTTCAATATTATTGAAGCATTTATCAGGGTTATTGTCTCATGAGCGGATACATATTTG
AATGTATTTAGAAAAATAAACAAATAGGGGTTCCGCGCACATTTCCCCGAAAAGTGCCACCTGACGTC
